Addgene plasmid #10785: 1066 pBabe puroL PTEN
Depositing lab: William Sellers. Depositing organization: Dana-Farber Cancer Institute.
Backbone
  Vector backbone: pBABE-puroL
  Backbone size w/o insert (bp): 5169
  Vector type: Mammalian Expression, Retroviral
  Selectable markers: Puromycin
Growth in bacteria
  Bacterial resistance: Ampicillin, 100 μg/mL
  Growth temperature: 37°C
  Growth strain: DH5alpha
  Copy number: High Copy
Gene/Insert
  Gene/Insert name: PTEN
  Species: H. sapiens (human)
  Insert size (bp): 1200
  Entrez Gene: PTEN (a.k.a. 10q23del, BZS, CWS1, DEC, GLM2, MHAM, MMAC1, PTEN1, PTENbeta, TEP1)
  Cloning method: Restriction Enzyme
  Sequencing primers: 5′ pBABE 5'
Terms and licenses: Academic/Nonprofit Terms; Industry Terms: Not Available to Industry
How to cite: 1066 pBabe puroL PTEN was a gift from William Sellers (Addgene plasmid # 10785 ; http://n2t.net/addgene:10785 ; RRID:Addgene_10785)
