[The description below was written by a language model from this plasmid's Addgene catalogue record and pLannotate feature annotations shown in this document.]
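Description:
1066 pBabe puroL PTEN is a Moloney murine leukemia virus-based retroviral expression vector built on the pBABE-puroL backbone, carrying the human PTEN coding sequence for stable delivery into mammalian cells. It is maintained in E. coli through a high-copy ColE1/pUC-type origin and a β-lactamase (AmpR) cassette with its own promoter, giving ampicillin selection. The sequenced record is 6,357 nt, consistent with the stated backbone of about 5.2 kb plus an insert of about 1.2 kb.

The proviral portion is flanked by MMLV long terminal repeats. Because the plasmid is circular, the LTR annotated at the end of the record sits directly upstream of the packaging signal (Ψ) and a truncated gag segment lacking its start codon, which together promote efficient encapsidation of the genomic RNA without producing Gag protein. PTEN follows as a roughly 1.2 kb open reading frame. No separate promoter is annotated in front of it, so expression is expected to come from the 5′ LTR, as is usual for pBABE vectors. No epitope tag or reporter is annotated or listed. Downstream, an SV40 enhancer/early promoter drives puromycin N-acetyltransferase, allowing puromycin selection of transduced cells. The 3′ LTR region is annotated as a short ΔU3-type fragment adjoining a full LTR, which is probably an annotation overlap rather than evidence of a self-inactivating design. A small lacI fragment in the backbone appears to be a nonfunctional remnant.

Because the viral structural and enzymatic genes are absent, the plasmid must be supplied with packaging functions in trans to make replication-defective virus. It is suited to stable PTEN expression, for example to restore this antagonist of PI3K–AKT signalling in PTEN-deficient cells, although the record does not state a specific application.
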