Features (pLannotate 1.2.2; 12 found; start..end, strand, type, name):
    123..397     +  misc_feature   MESV Ψ (fragment): packaging signal of murine embryonic stem cell virus
    464..880     +  CDS            gag (truncated): truncated Moloney murine leukemia virus (MMLV) gag gene lacking the start codon
    951..2159    +  CDS            PTEN: PTEN_HUMAN - Also known as MMAC1, TEP1. Experimental evidence at protein level: Swiss-Prot protein existence level 1. [Isoform alpha]: Functional kinase, like isoform 1 it antagonizes the PI3K-AKT/PKB signaling pathway. Plays a role in mitochondrial energetic metabolism by promoting COX activity and ATP production, via collaboration with isoform 1 in increasing protein levels of PINK1. From Homo sapiens (Human).
   2214..2543    +  promoter       SV40 promoter: SV40 enhancer and early promoter
   2553..3152    +  CDS            PuroR: puromycin N-acetyltransferase; pac from Streptomyces alboniger; confers resistance to puromycin
   3251..3372    +  LTR            3' LTR (ΔU3) (fragment): self-inactivating 3' long terminal repeat (LTR) from Moloney murine leukemia virus
   3373..3842    +  LTR            LTR: long terminal repeat from Moloney murine leukemia virus
   3908..3960    -  CDS            lacI (fragment): lac repressor; lacI; The lac repressor binds to the lac operator to inhibit transcription in E. coli. This inhibition can be relieved by adding lactose or isopropyl-β-D-thiogalactopyranoside (IPTG).
   4143..4731    -  rep_origin     ori: high-copy-number ColE1/pMB1/pBR322/pUC origin of replication
   4891..5751    -  CDS            AmpR: β-lactamase; bla; confers resistance to ampicillin, carbenicillin, and related antibiotics
   5752..5856    -  promoter       AmpR promoter: bla
   5887..6356    +  LTR            LTR: long terminal repeat from Moloney murine leukemia virus
>Addgene plasmid #10785 | 1066 pBabe puroL PTEN | addgene full sequence | sequence record 173653 | Addgene NGS Result
TTGGGGGCTCGTCCGGGATCGGGAGACCCCTGCCCAGGGACCACCGACCCACCACCGGGAGGCAAGCTGG
CCAGCAACTTATCTGTGTCTGTCCGATTGTCTAGTGTCTATGACTGATTTTATGCGCCTGCGTCGGTACT
AGTTAGCTAACTAGCTCTGTATCTGGCGGACCCGTGGTGGAACTGACGAGTTCTGAACACCCGGCCGCAA
CCCTGGGAGACGTCCCAGGGACTTTGGGGGCCGTTTTTGTGGCCCGACCTGAGGAAGGGAGTCGATGTGG
AATCCGACCCCGTCAGGATATGTGGTTCTGGTAGGAGACGAGAACCTAAAACAGTTCCCGCCTCCGTCTG
AATTTTTGCTTTCGGTTTGGAACCGAAGCCGCGCGTCTTGTCTGCTGCAGCGCTGCAGCATCGTTCTGTG
TTGTCTCTGTCTGACTGTGTTTCTGTATTTGTCTGAAAATTAGGGCCAGACTGTTACCACTCCCTTAAGT
TTGACCTTAGGTCACTGGAAAGATGTCGAGCGGATCGCTCACAACCAGTCGGTAGATGTCAAGAAGAGAC
GTTGGGTTACCTTCTGCTCTGCAGAATGGCCAACCTTTAACGTCGGATGGCCGCGAGACGGCACCTTTAA
CCGAGACCTCATCACCCAGGTTAAGATCAAGGTCTTTTCACCTGGCCCGCATGGACACCCAGACCAGGTC
CCCTACATCGTGACCTGGGAAGCCTTGGCTTTTGACCCCCCTCCCTGGGTCAAGCCCTTTGTACACCCTA
AGCCTCCGCCTCCTCTTCCTCCATCCGCCCCGTCTCTCCCCCTTGAACCTCCTCGTTCGACCCCGCCTCG
ATCCTCCCTTTATCCAGCCCTCACTCCTTCTCTAGGCGCCGGCCGGATCGAAGACTAAGCTTACCATGGC
CTACCCCTACGACGTGCCCGACTACGCCTCCCTCGGATCCATGACAGCCATCATCAAAGAGATCGTTAGC
AGAAACAAAAGGAGATATCAAGAGGATGGATTCGACTTAGACTTGACCTATATTTATCCAAACATTATTG
CTATGGGATTTCCTGCAGAAAGACTTGAAGGCGTATACAGGAACAATATTGATGATGTAGTAAGGTTTTT
GGATTCAAAGCATAAAAACCATTACAAGATATACAATCTTTGTGCTGAAAGACATTATGACACCGCCAAA
TTTAATTGCAGAGTTGCACAATATCCTTTTGAAGACCATAACCCACCACAGCTAGAACTTATCAAACCCT
TTTGTGAAGATCTTGACCAATGGCTAAGTGAAGATGACAATCATGTTGCAGCAATTCACTGTAAAGCTGG
AAAGGGACGAACTGGTGTAATGATATGTGCATATTTATTACATCGGGGCAAATTTTTAAAGGCACAAGAG
GCCCTAGATTTCTATGGGGAAGTAAGGACCAGAGACAAAAAGGGAGTAACTATTCCCAGTCAGAGGCGCT
ATGTGTATTATTATAGCTACCTGTTAAAGAATCATCTGGATTATAGACCAGTGGCACTGTTGTTTCACAA
GATGATGTTTGAAACTATTCCAATGTTCAGTGGCGGAACTTGCAATCCTCAGTTTGTGGTCTGCCAGCTA
AAGGTGAAGATATATTCCTCCAATTCAGGACCCACACGACGGGAAGACAAGTTCATGTACTTTGAGTTCC
CTCAGCCGTTACCTGTGTGTGGTGATATCAAAGTAGAGTTCTTCCACAAACAGAACAAGATGCTAAAAAA
GGACAAAATGTTTCACTTTTGGGTAAATACATTCTTCATACCAGGACCAGAGGAAACCTCAGAAAAAGTA
GAAAATGGAAGTCTATGTGATCAAGAAATCGATAGCATTTGCAGTATAGAGCGTGCAGATAATGACAAGG
AATATCTAGTACTTACTTTAACAAAAAATGATCTTGACAAAGCAAATAAAGACAAAGCCAACCGATACTT
TTCTCCAAATTTTAAGGTGAAGCTGTACTTCACAAAAACAGTAGAGGAGCCGTCAAATCCAGAGGCTAGC
AGTTCAACTTCTGTAACACCAGATGTTAGTGACAATGAACCTGATCATTATAGATATTCTGACACCACTG
ACTCTGATCCAGAGAATGAACCTTTTGATGAAGATCAGCATACACAAATTACAAAAGTCTGAGAATTCGA
TATCTCGAGTAATTCGCCAGCACAGTGGTCGACCCTGTGGAATGTGTGTCAGTTAGGGTGTGGAAAGTCC
CCAGGCTCCCCAGCAGGCAGAAGTATGCAAAGCATGCATCTCAATTAGTCAGCAACCAGGTGTGGAAAGT
CCCCAGGCTCCCCAGCAGGCAGAAGTATGCAAAGCATGCATCTCAATTAGTCAGCAACCATAGTCCCGCC
CCTAACTCCGCCCATCCCGCCCCTAACTCCGCCCAGTTCCGCCCATTCTCCGCCCCATGGCTGACTAATT
TTTTTTATTTATGCAGAGGCCGAGGCCGCCTCGGCCTCTGAGCTATTCCAGAAGTAGTGAGGAGGCTTTT
TTGGAGGCCTAGGCTTTTGCAAAAAGCTTACCATGACCGAGTACAAGCCCACGGTGCGCCTCGCCACCCG
CGACGACGTCCCCAGGGCCGTACGCACCCTCGCCGCCGCGTTCGCCGACTACCCCGCCACGCGCCACACC
GTCGATCCGGACCGCCACATCGAGCGGGTCACCGAGCTGCAAGAACTCTTCCTCACGCGCGTCGGGCTCG
ACATCGGCAAGGTGTGGGTCGCGGACGACGGCGCCGCGGTGGCGGTCTGGACCACGCCGGAGAGCGTCGA
AGCGGGGGCGGTGTTCGCCGAGATCGGCCCGCGCATGGCCGAGTTGAGCGGTTCCCGGCTGGCCGCGCAG
CAACAGATGGAAGGCCTCCTGGCGCCGCACCGGCCCAAGGAGCCCGCGTGGTTCCTGGCCACCGTCGGCG
TCTCGCCCGACCACCAGGGCAAGGGTCTGGGCAGCGCCGTCGTGCTCCCCGGAGTGGAGGCGGCCGAGCG
CGCCGGGGTGCCCGCCTTCCTGGAGACCTCCGCGCCCCGCAACCTCCCCTTCTACGAGCGGCTCGGCTTC
ACCGTCACCGCCGACGTCGAGGTGCCCGAAGGACCGCGCACCTGGTGCATGACCCGCAAGCCCGGTGCCT
GACGCCCGCCCCACGACCCGCAGCGCCCGACCGAAAGGAGCGCACGACCCCATGCATCGATAAAATAAAA
GATTTTATTTAGTCTCCAGAAAAAGGGGGGAATGAAAGACCCCACCTGTAGGTTTGGCAAGCTAGCTTAA
GTAACGCCATTTTGCAAGGCATGGAAAAATACATAACTGAGAATAGAGAAGTTCAGATCAAGGTCAGGAA
CAGATGGAACAGCTGAATATGGGCCAAACAGGATATCTGTGGTAAGCAGTTCCTGCCCCGGCTCAGGGCC
AAGAACAGATGGAACAGCTGAATATGGGCCAAACAGGATATCTGTGGTAAGCAGTTCCTGCCCCGGCTCA
GGGCCAAGAACAGATGGTCCCCAGATGCGGTCCAGCCCTCAGCAGTTTCTAGAGAACCATCAGATGTTTC
CAGGGTGCCCCAAGGACCTGAAATGACCCTGTGCCTTATTTGAACTAACCAATCAGTTCGCTTCTCGCTT
CTGTTCGCGCGCTTCTGCTCCCCGAGCTCAATAAAAGAGCCCACAACCCCTCACTCGGGGCGCCAGTCCT
CCGATTGACTGAGTCGCCCGGGTACCCGTGTATCCAATAAACCCTCTTGCAGTTGCATCCGACTTGTGGT
CTCGCTGTTCCTTGGGAGGGTCTCCTCTGAGTGATTGACTACCCGTCAGCGGGGGTCTTTCACATGCAGC
ATGTATCAAAATTAATTTGGTTTTTTTTCTTAAGTATTTACATTAAATGGCCATAGTTGCATTAATGAAT
CGGCCAACGCGCGGGGAGAGGCGGTTTGCGTATTGGGCGCTCTTCCGCTTCCTCGCTCACTGACTCGCTG
CGCTCGGTCGTTCGGCTGCGGCGAGCGGTATCAGCTCACTCAAAGGCGGTAATACGGTTATCCACAGAAT
CAGGGGATAACGCAGGAAAGAACATGTGAGCAAAAGGCCAGCAAAAGGCCAGGAACCGTAAAAAGGCCGC
GTTGCTGGCGTTTTTCCATAGGCTCCGCCCCCCTGACGAGCATCACAAAAATCGACGCTCAAGTCAGAGG
TGGCGAAACCCGACAGGACTATAAAGATACCAGGCGTTTCCCCCTGGAAGCTCCCTCGTGCGCTCTCCTG
TTCCGACCCTGCCGCTTACCGGATACCTGTCCGCCTTTCTCCCTTCGGGAAGCGTGGCGCTTTCTCATAG
CTCACGCTGTAGGTATCTCAGTTCGGTGTAGGTCGTTCGCTCCAAGCTGGGCTGTGTGCACGAACCCCCC
GTTCAGCCCGACCGCTGCGCCTTATCCGGTAACTATCGTCTTGAGTCCAACCCGGTAAGACACGACTTAT
CGCCACTGGCAGCAGCCACTGGTAACAGGATTAGCAGAGCGAGGTATGTAGGCGGTGCTACAGAGTTCTT
GAAGTGGTGGCCTAACTACGGCTACACTAGAAGAACAGTATTTGGTATCTGCGCTCTGCTGAAGCCAGTT
ACCTTCGGAAAAAGAGTTGGTAGCTCTTGATCCGGCAAACAAACCACCGCTGGTAGCGGTGGTTTTTTTG
TTTGCAAGCAGCAGATTACGCGCAGAAAAAAAGGATCTCAAGAAGATCCTTTGATCTTTTCTACGGGGTC
TGACGCTCAGTGGAACGAAAACTCACGTTAAGGGATTTTGGTCATGAGATTATCAAAAAGGATCTTCACC
TAGATCCTTTTGCGGCCGCAAATCAATCTAAAGTATATATGAGTAAACTTGGTCTGACAGTTACCAATGC
TTAATCAGTGAGGCACCTATCTCAGCGATCTGTCTATTTCGTTCATCCATAGTTGCCTGACTCCCCGTCG
TGTAGATAACTACGATACGGGAGGGCTTACCATCTGGCCCCAGTGCTGCAATGATACCGCGAGACCCACG
CTCACCGGCTCCAGATTTATCAGCAATAAACCAGCCAGCCGGAAGGGCCGAGCGCAGAAGTGGTCCTGCA
ACTTTATCCGCCTCCATCCAGTCTATTAATTGTTGCCGGGAAGCTAGAGTAAGTAGTTCGCCAGTTAATA
GTTTGCGCAACGTTGTTGCCATTGCTACAGGCATCGTGGTGTCACGCTCGTCGTTTGGTATGGCTTCATT
CAGCTCCGGTTCCCAACGATCAAGGCGAGTTACATGATCCCCCATGTTGTGCAAAAAAGCGGTTAGCTCC
TTCGGTCCTCCGATCGTTGTCAGAAGTAAGTTGGCCGCAGTGTTATCACTCATGGTTATGGCAGCACTGC
ATAATTCTCTTACTGTCATGCCATCCGTAAGATGCTTTTCTGTGACTGGTGAGTACTCAACCAAGTCATT
CTGAGAATAGTGTATGCGGCGACCGAGTTGCTCTTGCCCGGCGTCAATACGGGATAATACCGCGCCACAT
AGCAGAACTTTAAAAGTGCTCATCATTGGAAAACGTTCTTCGGGGCGAAAACTCTCAAGGATCTTACCGC
TGTTGAGATCCAGTTCGATGTAACCCACTCGTGCACCCAACTGATCTTCAGCATCTTTTACTTTCACCAG
CGTTTCTGGGTGAGCAAAAACAGGAAGGCAAAATGCCGCAAAAAAGGGAATAAGGGCGACACGGAAATGT
TGAATACTCATACTCTTCCTTTTTCAATATTATTGAAGCATTTATCAGGGTTATTGTCTCATGAGCGGAT
ACATATTTGAATGTATTTAGAAAAATAAACAAATAGGGGTTCCGCGCACATTTCCCCGAAAAGTGCCACC
TGCAGCCTGAATATGGGCCAAACAGGATATCTGTGGTAAGCAGTTCCTGCCCCGGCTCAGGGCCAAGAAC
AGATGGAACAGCTGAATATGGGCCAAACAGGATATCTGTGGTAAGCAGTTCCTGCCCCGGCTCAGGGCCA
AGAACAGATGGTCCCCAGATGCGGTCCAGCCCTCAGCAGTTTCTAGAGAACCATCAGATGTTTCCAGGGT
GCCCCAAGGACCTGAAATGACCCTGTGCCTTATTTGAACTAACCAATCAGTTCGCTTCTCGCTTCTGTTC
GCGCGCTTCTGCTCCCCGAGCTCAATAAAAGAGCCCACAACCCCTCACTCGGGGCGCCAGTCCTCCGATT
GACTGAGTCGCCCGGGTACCCGTGTATCCAATAAACCCTCTTGCAGTTGCATCCGACTTGTGGTCTCGCT
GTTCCTTGGGAGGGTCTCCTCTGAGTGATTGACTACCCGTCAGCGGGGGTCTTTCAT
