>Addgene plasmid #10785 | 1066 pBabe puroL PTEN | addgene partial sequence | sequence record 92641 | pBABE5 5'-CTTTATCCAGCCCTCAC-3'
TGGCCTACCCCTACGACGTGCCCGACTACGCCTCCCTCGGATCCATGACAGCCATCATCAAAGAGATCGT
TAGCAGAAACAAAAGGAGATATCAAGAGGATGGATTCGACTTAGACTTGACCTATATTTATCCAAACATT
ATTGCTATGGGATTTCCTGCAGAAAGACTTGAAGGCGTATACAGGAACAATATTGATGATGTAGTAAGGT
TTTTGGATTCAAAGCATAAAAACCATTACAAGATATACAATCTTTGTGCTGAAAGACATTATGACACCGC
CAAATTTAATTGCAGAGTTGCACAATATCCTTTTGAAGACCATAACCCACCACAGCTAGAACTTATCAAA
CCCTTTTGTGAAGATCTTGACCAATGGCTAAGTGAAGATGACAATCATGTTGCAGCAATTCACTGTAAAG
CTGGAAAGGGACGAACTGGTGTAATGATATGTGCATATTTATTACATCGGGGCAAATTTTTAAAGGCACA
AGAGGCCCTAGATTTCTATGGGGAAGTAAGGACCAGAGACAAAAAGGGAGTAACTATTCCCAGTCAGAGG
CGCTATGTGTATTATTATAGCTACCTGTTAAAGAATCATCTGGATTATAGACCAGTGGCACTGTTGTTTC
ACAAGATGATGTTTGAAACTATTCCAATGTTCAGTGGCGGAACTTGCAATCCTCAGTTTGTGGTCTGCCA
GCTAAAGGTGAAGATATATTCCTCCAATTCAGGACCCACACGAC
