>Addgene plasmid #10785 | 1066 pBabe puroL PTEN | addgene partial sequence | sequence record 92642 | pBABE3 5'-ACCCTAACTGACACACATTCC-3'
CTCAGACTTTTGTAATTTGTGTATGCTGATCTTCATCAAAAGGTTCATTCTCTGGATCAGAGTCAGTGGT
GTCAGAATATCTATAATGATCAGGTTCATTGTCACTAACATCTGGTGTTACAGAAGTTGAACTGCTAGCC
TCTGGATTTGACGGCTCCTCTACTGTTTTTGTGAAGTACAGCTTCACCTTAAAATTTGGAGAAAAGTATC
GGTTGGCTTTGTCTTTATTTGCTTTGTCAAGATCATTTTTTGTTAAAGTAAGTACTAGATATTCCTTGTC
ATTATCTGCACGCTCTATACTGCAAATGCTATCGATTTCTTGATCACATAGACTTCCATTTTCTACTTTT
TCTGAGGTTTCCTCTGGTCCTGGTATGAAGAATGTATTTACCCAAAAGTGAAACATTTTGTCCTTTTTTA
GCATCTTGTTCTGTTTGTGGAAGAACTCTACTTTGATATCACCACACACAGGTAACGGCTGAGGGAACTC
AAAGTACATGAACTTGTCTTCCCGTCGTGTGGGTCCTGAATTGGAGGAATATATCTTCACCTTTAGCTGG
CAGACCACAAACTGAGGATTGCAAGTTCCGCCACTGAACATTGGAATAGTTTCAAACATCATCTTGTGAA
ACAACAGTGCCACTGGTCTATAATCCAGATGATTCTTTAACAGGTAGCTATAATAATACACATAGCGCCT
CTGACTGGGAATAGTTACTCCCTTTTTGTCTCTGGTCCTTACTTCCCCATAGAAATCTAGGGCCTCTTGT
GCCTTTAAAAATTTGCCCCCGATGTAATAA
